>Addgene plasmid #47189 | TAL3470 | depositor partial sequence | sequence record 67276 | Insert sequence
ATGGACTACAAAGACCATGACGGTGATTATAAAGATCATGACATCGATTACAAGGATGACGATGACAAGA
TGGCCCCCAAGAAGAAGAGGAAGGTGGGCATTCACCGCGGGGTACCTATGGTGGACTTGAGGACACTCGG
TTATTCGCAACAGCAACAGGAGAAAATCAAGCCTAAGGTCAGGAGCACCGTCGCGCAACACCACGAGGCG
CTTGTGGGGCATGGCTTCACTCATGCGCATATTGTCGCGCTTTCACAGCACCCTGCGGCGCTTGGGACGG
TGGCTGTCAAATACCAAGATATGATTGCGGCCCTGCCCGAAGCCACGCACGAGGCAATTGTAGGGGTCGG
TAAACAGTGGTCGGGAGCGCGAGCACTTGAGGCGCTGCTGACTGTGGCGGGTGAGCTTAGGGGGCCTCCG
CTCCAGCTCGACACCGGGCAGCTGCTGAAGATCGCGAAGAGAGGGGGAGTAACAGCGGTAGAGGCAGTGC
ACGCCTGGCGCAATGCGCTCACCGGGGCCCCCTTGAACCTGACCCCAGACCAGGTAGTCGCAATCGCGAA
CAATAATGGGGGAAAGCAAGCCCTGGAAACCGTGCAAAGGTTGTTGCCGGTCCTTTGTCAAGACCACGGC
CTTACACCGGAGCAAGTCGTGGCCATTGCATCCCACGACGGTGGCAAACAGGCTCTTGAGACGGTTCAGA
GACTTCTCCCAGTTCTCTGTCAAGCCCACGGGCTGACTCCCGATCAAGTTGTAGCGATTGCGTCGCATGA
CGGAGGGAAACAAGCATTGGAGACTGTCCAACGGCTCCTTCCCGTGTTGTGTCAAGCCCACGGTTTGACG
CCTGCACAAGTGGTCGCCATCGCCTCGAATGGCGGCGGTAAGCAGGCGCTGGAAACAGTACAGCGCCTGC
TGCCTGTACTGTGCCAGGATCATGGACTGACCCCAGACCAGGTAGTCGCAATCGCGAACAATAATGGGGG
AAAGCAAGCCCTGGAAACCGTGCAAAGGTTGTTGCCGGTCCTTTGTCAAGACCACGGCCTTACACCGGAG
CAAGTCGTGGCCATTGCAAATAATAACGGTGGCAAACAGGCTCTTGAGACGGTTCAGAGACTTCTCCCAG
TTCTCTGTCAAGCCCACGGGCTGACTCCCGATCAAGTTGTAGCGATTGCGTCGCATGACGGAGGGAAACA
AGCATTGGAGACTGTCCAACGGCTCCTTCCCGTGTTGTGTCAAGCCCACGGTTTGACGCCTGCACAAGTG
GTCGCCATCGCCTCCAATATTGGCGGTAAGCAGGCGCTGGAAACAGTACAGCGCCTGCTGCCTGTACTGT
GCCAGGATCATGGACTGACCCCAGACCAGGTAGTCGCAATCGCGTCACATGACGGGGGAAAGCAAGCCCT
GGAAACCGTGCAAAGGTTGTTGCCGGTCCTTTGTCAAGACCACGGCCTTACACCGGAGCAAGTCGTGGCC
ATTGCAAGCAACATCGGTGGCAAACAGGCTCTTGAGACGGTTCAGAGACTTCTCCCAGTTCTCTGTCAAG
CCCACGGGCTGACTCCCGATCAAGTTGTAGCGATTGCGAATAACAATGGAGGGAAACAAGCATTGGAGAC
TGTCCAACGGCTCCTTCCCGTGTTGTGTCAAGCCCACGGTTTGACGCCTGCACAAGTGGTCGCCATCGCC
AACAACAACGGCGGTAAGCAGGCGCTGGAAACAGTACAGCGCCTGCTGCCTGTACTGTGCCAGGATCATG
GACTGACCCCAGACCAGGTAGTCGCAATCGCGAACAATAATGGGGGAAAGCAAGCCCTGGAAACCGTGCA
AAGGTTGTTGCCGGTCCTTTGTCAAGACCACGGCCTTACACCGGAGCAAGTCGTGGCCATTGCAAATAAT
AACGGTGGCAAACAGGCTCTTGAGACGGTTCAGAGACTTCTCCCAGTTCTCTGTCAAGCCCACGGGCTGA
CTCCCGATCAAGTTGTAGCGATTGCGTCGCATGACGGAGGGAAACAAGCATTGGAGACTGTCCAACGGCT
CCTTCCCGTGTTGTGTCAAGCCCACGGTCTGACACCCGAACAGGTGGTCGCCATTGCTTCTAATGGGGGA
GGACGGCCAGCCTTGGAG
