>Addgene plasmid #47189 | TAL3470 | addgene partial sequence | sequence record 68698 | JDS-TALEN-F 5'-TAGGGGTCGGTAAACAGTGG-3'
TGTGGCGGGTGAGCTTAGGGGGCCTCCGCTCCAGCTCGACACCGGGCAGCTGCTGAAGATCGCGAAGAGA
GGGGGAGTAACAGCGGTAGAGGCAGTGCACGCCTGGCGCAATGCGCTCACCGGGGCCCCCTTGAACCTGA
CCCCAGACCAGGTAGTCGCAATCGCGAACAATAATGGGGGAAAGCAAGCCCTGGAAACCGTGCAAAGGTT
GTTGCCGGTCCTTTGTCAAGACCACGGCCTTACACCGGAGCAAGTCGTGGCCATTGCATCCCACGACGGT
GGCAAACAGGCTCTTGAGACGGTTCAGAGACTTCTCCCAGTTCTCTGTCAAGCCCACGGGCTGACTCCCG
ATCAAGTTGTAGCGATTGCGTCGCATGACGGAGGGAAACAAGCATTGGAGACTGTCCAACGGCTCCTTCC
CGTGTTGTGTCAAGCCCACGGTTTGACGCCTGCACAAGTGGTCGCCATCGCCTCGAATGGCGGCGGTAAG
CAGGCGCTGGAAACAGTACAGCGCCTGCTGCCTGTACTGTGCCAGGATCATGGACTGACCCCAGACCAGG
TAGTCGCAATCGCGAACAATAATGGGGGAAAGCAAGCCCTGGAAACCGTGCAAAGGTTGTTGCCGGTCCT
TTGTCAAGACCACGGCCTTACACCGGAGCAAGTCGTGGCCATTGCAAATAATAACGGTGGCAAACAGGCT
CTTGAGACGGTTCAGAGACTTCTCCCAGTTCTCTGTCAAGCCCACGGGCTGACTCCCGATCAAGTTGTAG
CGATTGCGTCGCATGACGGAGGGAAACAAGCATTGGAGACTGTCCAACGGCTCCTTCCCGTGTTGTGTCA
AGCCCACGGTTTGACGCCTGCACAAGTGGTCGCCATCGCCTCCAATATTGGCGGTAAGCAGGCGCTGGAA
ACAGTACAGCGCCTGCTGCCTGTACTGTGCCAGGATCATG
