[The description below was written by a language model from this plasmid's Addgene catalogue record.]
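Description:
TAL3470 is a TALEN expression plasmid encoding the left-hand monomer of a nuclease pair designed against the zebrafish (D. rerio) gene kcnma1b. It is built on the JDS78 backbone, a roughly 6.4 kb TALEN framework vector classified as a mammalian expression/T7 plasmid. It is maintained in E. coli as a high-copy plasmid under ampicillin selection. The record does not give a feature table, so the origin of replication and other backbone details are not stated, although the use of a BGH reverse sequencing primer suggests that a BGH polyadenylation region lies downstream of the coding sequence.

The insert, about 1.3 kb, is an engineered array of TAL effector repeats that specifies recognition of a 17-nucleotide half-site in kcnma1b. It was placed into the backbone through BsmBI sites, which were destroyed during cloning, as is typical of type IIS assembly. The backbone supplies the flanking parts in frame: an N-terminal 3X Flag tag for detection and a C-terminal wild-type FokI cleavage domain. Because FokI must dimerise to cut, this left monomer is meant to be used with a matching right-hand TALEN that binds the opposite strand nearby. Together the two introduce a double-strand break in the spacer between the half-sites, and error-prone repair of that break can generate disruptive indels.

Expression is driven by the CMV promoter in transfected cells. The T7 designation indicates that the coding sequence can also be transcribed in vitro to produce mRNA, which fits the associated work on targeted gene disruption in somatic zebrafish cells. The "ZebrafishCommunity" label in the insert name suggests it belongs to a set of TALENs made for zebrafish gene targets.
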