Addgene plasmid #47189: TAL3470
Depositing lab: Keith Joung. Depositing organization: Massachusetts General Hospital. Publication: Targeted gene disruption in somatic zebrafish cells using engineered TALENs. Sander JD, Cade L, Khayter C, Reyon D, Peterson RT, Joung JK, Yeh JR. Nat Biotechnol. 2011 Aug 5;29(8):697-8. doi: 10.1038/nbt.1934. PubMed 21822241.
Backbone
  Vector backbone: JDS78
  Backbone manufacturer: Addgene plasmid #32290
  Backbone size w/o insert (bp): 6447
  Vector type: Mammalian Expression ; T7
Growth in bacteria
  Bacterial resistance: Ampicillin, 100 μg/mL
  Growth temperature: 37°C
  Growth strain: XL1 Blue
  Copy number: High Copy
Gene/Insert
  Gene/Insert name: ZebrafishCommunity-kcnma1b-left (alt name: kcnma1b)
  Species: D. rerio (zebrafish)
  Insert size (bp): 1328
  Entrez Gene: kcnma1b (a.k.a. sl)
  Promoter: CMV
  Tag / fusion protein: 3X Flag (N terminal on backbone); WT FOKI (C terminal on backbone)
  Cloning method: Restriction Enzyme; 5′ cloning site BsmBI (destroyed during cloning); 3′ cloning site BsmBI (destroyed during cloning)
  Sequencing primers: 5′ CMV-F; 3′ BGH-rev
Terms and licenses: Academic/Nonprofit Terms; Industry Terms: Not Available to Industry
Depositor comments: Target binding site: TGCCTGGCACAGGGGCT It is strongly recommended that users perform a diagnostic digest to verify this plasmid prior to use. For example, a double digest of the plasmid with BamHI and KpnI should result in two bands at 2.3kb and 5.8kb.
How to cite: TAL3470 was a gift from Keith Joung (Addgene plasmid # 47189 ; http://n2t.net/addgene:47189 ; RRID:Addgene_47189)
